>Addgene plasmid #161124 | pDONR221-SLC16A12_STOP | addgene full sequence | sequence record 368129 | Addgene NGS Result
CAAATAATGATTTTATTTTGACTGATAGTGACCTGTTCGTTGCAACACATTGATGAGCAATGCTTTTTTA
TAATGCCAACTTTGTACAAAAAAGCAGGCTCCACCATGGCCAAGGTGAACAGGGCAAGATCTACCAGCCC
ACCTGACGGAGGATGGGGATGGATGATCGTGGCAGGCTGTTTCCTGGTGACCATCTGCACACGGGCCGTG
ACCAGATGTATCAGCATCTTCTTTGTGGAGTTCCAGACCTACTTTACACAGGACTATGCCCAGACCGCCT
GGATCCACTCTATCGTGGATTGCGTGACAATGCTGTGCGCACCACTGGGAAGCGTGGTGTCCAATCACCT
GAGCTGTCAAGTGGGAATCATGCTGGGAGGACTGCTGGCAAGCACCGGACTGATCCTGAGCTCCTTCGCC
ACATCCCTGAAGCACCTGTACCTGACCCTGGGCGTGCTGACAGGACTGGGATTCGCCCTGTGCTATTCTC
CAGCCATCGCCATGGTGGGCAAGTACTTTAGCCGGAGAAAGGCCCTGGCCTATGGCATCGCCATGTCCGG
CTCTGGCATCGGCACCTTTATCCTGGCCCCCGTGGTGCAGCTGCTGATCGAGCAGTTCAGCTGGAGGGGC
GCCCTGCTGATCCTGGGAGGCTTCGTGCTGAACCTGTGCGTGTGCGGCGCCCTGATGAGACCTATCACCC
TGAAGGAGGACCACACCACACCAGAGCAGAATCACGTGTGCAGGACACAGAAGGAGGATATCAAGCGCGT
GTCCCCTTACTCTAGCCTGACCAAGGAGTGGGCCCAGACATGCCTGTGCTGTTGCCTGCAGCAGGAGTAT
AGCTTCCTGCTGATGTCCGACTTTGTGGTGCTGGCCGTGTCCGTGCTGTTCATGGCCTACGGCTGCTCTC
CACTGTTCGTGTACCTGGTGCCCTATGCCCTGTCTGTGGGCGTGAGCCACCAGCAGGCAGCCTTCCTGAT
GTCCATCCTGGGCGTGATCGACATCATCGGCAACATCACCTTTGGCTGGCTGACAGATAGGCGCTGTCTG
AAGAATTACCAGTACGTGTGCTACCTGTTCGCCGTGGGCATGGACGGCCTGTGCTATCTGTGCCTGCCTA
TGCTGCAGTCTCTGCCTCTGCTGGTGCCCTTCAGCTGTACCTTCGGCTACTTTGATGGCGCCTATGTGAC
ACTGATCCCCGTGGTGACCACAGAGATCGTGGGCACCACAAGCCTGTCCTCTGCCCTGGGCGTGGTGTAC
TTCCTGCACGCCGTGCCTTATCTGGTGTCCCCACCAATCGCAGGCAGGCTGGTGGATACCACAGGCTCCT
ACACCGCCGCCTTTCTGCTGTGCGGCTTCTCTATGATCTTTAGCTCCGTGCTGCTGGGATTCGCAAGGCT
GATCAAGAGGATGCGCAAGACCCAGCTGCAGTTTATCGCCAAGGAGTCCGACCCAAAGCTGCAGCTGTGG
ACAAACGGCTCCGTGGCCTATTCTGTGGCCCGGGAGCTGGATCAGAAGCACGGAGAGCCAGTGGCAACCG
CAGTGCCTGGCTACTCTCTGACATAAGACCCAGCTTTCTTGTACAAAGTTGGCATTATAAGAAAGCATTG
CTTATCAATTTGTTGCAACGAACAGGTCACTATCAGTCAAAATAAAATCATTATTTGCCATCCAGCTGAT
ATCCCCTATAGTGAGTCGTATTACATGGTCATAGCTGTTTCCTGGCAGCTCTGGCCCGTGTCTCAAAATC
TCTGATGTTACATTGCACAAGATAAAAATATATCATCATGAACAATAAAACTGTCTGCTTACATAAACAG
TAATACAAGGGGTGTTATGAGCCATATTCAACGGGAAACGTCGAGGCCGCGATTAAATTCCAACATGGAT
GCTGATTTATATGGGTATAAATGGGCTCGCGATAATGTCGGGCAATCAGGTGCGACAATCTATCGCTTGT
ATGGGAAGCCCGATGCGCCAGAGTTGTTTCTGAAACATGGCAAAGGTAGCGTTGCCAATGATGTTACAGA
TGAGATGGTCAGACTAAACTGGCTGACGGAATTTATGCCTCTTCCGACCATCAAGCATTTTATCCGTACT
CCTGATGATGCATGGTTACTCACCACTGCGATCCCCGGAAAAACAGCATTCCAGGTATTAGAAGAATATC
CTGATTCAGGTGAAAATATTGTTGATGCGCTGGCAGTGTTCCTGCGCCGGTTGCATTCGATTCCTGTTTG
TAATTGTCCTTTTAACAGCGATCGCGTATTTCGTCTCGCTCAGGCGCAATCACGAATGAATAACGGTTTG
GTTGATGCGAGTGATTTTGATGACGAGCGTAATGGCTGGCCTGTTGAACAAGTCTGGAAAGAAATGCATA
AACTTTTGCCATTCTCACCGGATTCAGTCGTCACTCATGGTGATTTCTCACTTGATAACCTTATTTTTGA
CGAGGGGAAATTAATAGGTTGTATTGATGTTGGACGAGTCGGAATCGCAGACCGATACCAGGATCTTGCC
ATCCTATGGAACTGCCTCGGTGAGTTTTCTCCTTCATTACAGAAACGGCTTTTTCAAAAATATGGTATTG
ATAATCCTGATATGAATAAATTGCAGTTTCATTTGATGCTCGATGAGTTTTTCTAATCAGAATTGGTTAA
TTGGTTGTAACACTGGCAGAGCATTACGCTGACTTGACGGGACGGCGCAAGCTCATGACCAAAATCCCTT
AACGTGAGTTACGCGTCGTTCCACTGAGCGTCAGACCCCGTAGAAAAGATCAAAGGATCTTCTTGAGATC
CTTTTTTTCTGCGCGTAATCTGCTGCTTGCAAACAAAAAAACCACCGCTACCAGCGGTGGTTTGTTTGCC
GGATCAAGAGCTACCAACTCTTTTTCCGAAGGTAACTGGCTTCAGCAGAGCGCAGATACCAAATACTGTT
CTTCTAGTGTAGCCGTAGTTAGGCCACCACTTCAAGAACTCTGTAGCACCGCCTACATACCTCGCTCTGC
TAATCCTGTTACCAGTGGCTGCTGCCAGTGGCGATAAGTCGTGTCTTACCGGGTTGGACTCAAGACGATA
GTTACCGGATAAGGCGCAGCGGTCGGGCTGAACGGGGGGTTCGTGCACACAGCCCAGCTTGGAGCGAACG
ACCTACACCGAACTGAGATACCTACAGCGTGAGCTATGAGAAAGCGCCACGCTTCCCGAAGGGAGAAAGG
CGGACAGGTATCCGGTAAGCGGCAGGGTCGGAACAGGAGAGCGCACGAGGGAGCTTCCAGGGGGAAACGC
CTGGTATCTTTATAGTCCTGTCGGGTTTCGCCACCTCTGACTTGAGCGTCGATTTTTGTGATGCTCGTCA
GGGGGGCGGAGCCTATGGAAAAACGCCAGCAACGCGGCCTTTTTACGGTTCCTGGCCTTTTGCTGGCCTT
TTGCTCACATGTTCTTTCCTGCGTTATCCCCTGATTCTGTGGATAACCGTATTACCGCCTTTGAGTGAGC
TGATACCGCTCGCCGCAGCCGAACGACCGAGCGCAGCGAGTCAGTGAGCGAGGAAGCGGAAGAGCGCCCA
ATACGCAAACCGCCTCTCCCCGCGCGTTGGCCGATTCATTAATGCAGCTGGCACGACAGGTTTCCCGACT
GGAAAGCGGGCAGTGAGCGCAACGCAATTAATACGCGTACCGCTAGCCAGGAAGAGTTTGTAGAAACGCA
AAAAGGCCATCCGTCAGGATGGCCTTCTGCTTAGTTTGATGCCTGGCAGTTTATGGCGGGCGTCCTGCCC
GCCACCCTCCGGGCCGTTGCTTCACAACGTTCAAATCCGCTCCCGGCGGATTTGTCCTACTCAGGAGAGC
GTTCACCGACAAACAACAGATAAAACGAAAGGCCCAGTCTTCCGACTGAGCCTTTCGTTTTATTTGATGC
CTGGCAGTTCCCTACTCTCGCGTTAACGCTAGCATGGATGTTTTCCCAGTCACGACGTTGTAAAACGACG
GCCAGTCTTAAGCTCGGGCCC
Features (pLannotate 1.2.2; 10 found; start..end, strand, type, name):
      1..100     +  protein_bind   attL1: mutant version of attL; recombination site for the Gateway® LR reaction LR Clonase™
    103..1563    +  CDS            SLC16A12 (fragment): MOT12_HUMAN - Also known as MCT12 From Homo sapiens (Human).
   1568..1667    -  protein_bind   attL2: mutant version of attL; recombination site for the Gateway® LR reaction LR Clonase™
   1685..1703    -  promoter       T7 promoter: promoter for bacteriophage T7 RNA polymerase
   1837..2646    +  CDS            KanR: aminoglycoside phosphotransferase; aph(3')-Ia; confers resistance to kanamycin in bacteria or G418 (Geneticin®) in eukaryotes
   2793..3381    +  rep_origin     ori: high-copy-number ColE1/pMB1/pBR322/pUC origin of replication
   3564..3656    +  CDS            lacI (fragment): lac repressor; lacI; The lac repressor binds to the lac operator to inhibit transcription in E. coli. This inhibition can be relieved by adding lactose or isopropyl-β-D-thiogalactopyranoside (IPTG).
   3711..3738    -  terminator     rrnB T2 terminator: transcription terminator T2 from the E. coli rrnB gene
   3870..3913    +  terminator     rrnB T1 terminator: Escherichia coli rrnB; transcription terminator T1 from the E. coli rrnB gene
   3960..3996    -  CDS            lacZα (fragment): LacZα fragment of β-galactosidase; lacZ fragment
