[The description below was written by a language model from this plasmid's Addgene catalogue record and pLannotate feature annotations shown in this document.]
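Description:
pDONR221-SLC16A12_STOP is a Gateway entry clone built on the pDONR221 backbone and carries a codon-optimized open reading frame for human SLC16A12, also known as MCT12, a member of the monocarboxylate transporter family of solute carriers. The full sequenced plasmid is about 4.0 kb. It is maintained in E. coli through a high-copy ColE1/pUC-type origin and selected with kanamycin via an aminoglycoside phosphotransferase (KanR) gene. Although the catalogue lists the vector type as mammalian expression, the feature table shows no eukaryotic promoter or polyadenylation signal. The plasmid itself is therefore a shuttle for the ORF rather than an expression construct.

The 1,461 bp ORF sits directly between attL1 and attL2, the recombination sites used in the Gateway LR reaction. LR Clonase can thus move the insert directionally into any attR-containing destination vector, which then supplies the promoter, tags and selection appropriate to the chosen host. This version keeps a stop codon at the end of the ORF, so it suits expression of the untagged protein or N-terminal fusions, and translation will not read through into a C-terminal tag from the destination vector. A companion clone without the stop codon exists for C-terminal fusions.

The remaining annotated features are standard backbone elements. rrnB T1 and T2 terminators lie upstream of the cassette and insulate it from read-through transcription. A T7 promoter lies just outside attL2, pointing toward the insert, and short lacI and lacZα fragments are remnants. M13 forward and reverse priming sites flank the insert for sequence verification. The plasmid belongs to a consortium-wide collection of solute carrier clones intended to support transporter research and drug discovery.
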