Addgene plasmid #161124: pDONR221-SLC16A12_STOP
Purpose: Gateway entry clone with codon-optimized ORF sequence for subcloning into custom expression vectors. Contains a STOP codon at the end of the codon-optimized ORF sequence.
Depositing lab: RESOLUTE Consortium & Giulio Superti-Furga. Depositing organization: CeMM Research Center for Molecular Medicine. Publication: The RESOLUTE consortium: unlocking SLC transporters for drug discovery. Superti-Furga G, Lackner D, Wiedmer T, Ingles-Prieto A, Barbosa B, Girardi E, Goldmann U, Gurtl B, Klavins K, Klimek C, Lindinger S, Lineiro-Retes E, Muller AC, Onstein S, Redinger G, Reil D, Sedlyarov V, Wolf G, Crawford M, Everley R, ... Steppan CM. Nat Rev Drug Discov. 2020 Jul;19(7):429-430. doi: 10.1038/d41573-020-00056-6. PubMed 32265506.
Backbone
  Vector backbone: pDONR221
  Backbone manufacturer: ThermoFisher Scientific
  Backbone size w/o insert (bp): 2550
  Vector type: Mammalian Expression
Growth in bacteria
  Bacterial resistance: Kanamycin, 50 μg/mL
  Growth temperature: 37°C
  Growth strain: NEB Stable
  Copy number: High Copy
Gene/Insert
  Gene/Insert name: SLC16A12 (alt name: MCT12)
  Species: H. sapiens (human)
  Insert size (bp): 1461
  Entrez Gene: SLC16A12 (a.k.a. CJMG, CRT2, CTRCT47, MCT12)
  Cloning method: Gateway Cloning
  Sequencing primers: 5′ M13-fwd; 3′ M13-rev
Terms and licenses: Academic/Nonprofit Terms; Industry Terms
Depositor comments: This plasmid contains a STOP codon at the end of the codon-optimized ORF. For the version of this plasmid that does not contain a STOP codon, please see Addgene plasmid 131958 For more information on the full Resolute plasmid collection, please see www.addgene.org/depositor-collections/re-solute/. Please provide your feedback on this plasmid to the RESOLUTE consortium by filling out their RESOLUTE repository feedback form: https://forms.office.com/Pages/ResponsePage.aspx?id=0e05yklzmkS7rjFGQL4N7z4feCLQvEJAmVcOCM_u885UN1JJRko0Ukg4TVQwNTZLOUxPQVJWT1NHUCQlQCN0PWcu
How to cite: pDONR221-SLC16A12_STOP was a gift from RESOLUTE Consortium & Giulio Superti-Furga (Addgene plasmid # 161124 ; http://n2t.net/addgene:161124 ; RRID:Addgene_161124)
