>Addgene plasmid #161124 | pDONR221-SLC16A12_STOP | depositor partial sequence | sequence record 312183 | Codon-optimized ORF of SLC16A12
ATGGCCAAGGTGAACAGGGCAAGATCTACCAGCCCACCTGACGGAGGATGGGGATGGATGATCGTGGCAG
GCTGTTTCCTGGTGACCATCTGCACACGGGCCGTGACCAGATGTATCAGCATCTTCTTTGTGGAGTTCCA
GACCTACTTTACACAGGACTATGCCCAGACCGCCTGGATCCACTCTATCGTGGATTGCGTGACAATGCTG
TGCGCACCACTGGGAAGCGTGGTGTCCAATCACCTGAGCTGTCAAGTGGGAATCATGCTGGGAGGACTGC
TGGCAAGCACCGGACTGATCCTGAGCTCCTTCGCCACATCCCTGAAGCACCTGTACCTGACCCTGGGCGT
GCTGACAGGACTGGGATTCGCCCTGTGCTATTCTCCAGCCATCGCCATGGTGGGCAAGTACTTTAGCCGG
AGAAAGGCCCTGGCCTATGGCATCGCCATGTCCGGCTCTGGCATCGGCACCTTTATCCTGGCCCCCGTGG
TGCAGCTGCTGATCGAGCAGTTCAGCTGGAGGGGCGCCCTGCTGATCCTGGGAGGCTTCGTGCTGAACCT
GTGCGTGTGCGGCGCCCTGATGAGACCTATCACCCTGAAGGAGGACCACACCACACCAGAGCAGAATCAC
GTGTGCAGGACACAGAAGGAGGATATCAAGCGCGTGTCCCCTTACTCTAGCCTGACCAAGGAGTGGGCCC
AGACATGCCTGTGCTGTTGCCTGCAGCAGGAGTATAGCTTCCTGCTGATGTCCGACTTTGTGGTGCTGGC
CGTGTCCGTGCTGTTCATGGCCTACGGCTGCTCTCCACTGTTCGTGTACCTGGTGCCCTATGCCCTGTCT
GTGGGCGTGAGCCACCAGCAGGCAGCCTTCCTGATGTCCATCCTGGGCGTGATCGACATCATCGGCAACA
TCACCTTTGGCTGGCTGACAGATAGGCGCTGTCTGAAGAATTACCAGTACGTGTGCTACCTGTTCGCCGT
GGGCATGGACGGCCTGTGCTATCTGTGCCTGCCTATGCTGCAGTCTCTGCCTCTGCTGGTGCCCTTCAGC
TGTACCTTCGGCTACTTTGATGGCGCCTATGTGACACTGATCCCCGTGGTGACCACAGAGATCGTGGGCA
CCACAAGCCTGTCCTCTGCCCTGGGCGTGGTGTACTTCCTGCACGCCGTGCCTTATCTGGTGTCCCCACC
AATCGCAGGCAGGCTGGTGGATACCACAGGCTCCTACACCGCCGCCTTTCTGCTGTGCGGCTTCTCTATG
ATCTTTAGCTCCGTGCTGCTGGGATTCGCAAGGCTGATCAAGAGGATGCGCAAGACCCAGCTGCAGTTTA
TCGCCAAGGAGTCCGACCCAAAGCTGCAGCTGTGGACAAACGGCTCCGTGGCCTATTCTGTGGCCCGGGA
GCTGGATCAGAAGCACGGAGAGCCAGTGGCAACCGCAGTGCCTGGCTACTCTCTGACATAA
